>Addgene plasmid #142950 | TFORF2505 | addgene full sequence | sequence record 462917 | Addgene NGS Result
TTAATGTAGTCTTATGCAATACTCTTGTAGTCTTGCAACATGGTAACGATGAGTTAGCAACATGCCTTAC
AAGGAGAGAAAAAGCACCGTGCATGCCGATTGGTGGAAGTAAGGTGGTACGATCGTGCCTTATTAGGAAG
GCAACAGACGGGTCTGACATGGATTGGACGAACCACTGAATTGCCGCATTGCAGAGATATTGTATTTAAG
TGCCTAGCTCGATACATAAACGGGTCTCTCTGGTTAGACCAGATCTGAGCCTGGGAGCTCTCTGGCTAAC
TAGGGAACCCACTGCTTAAGCCTCAATAAAGCTTGCCTTGAGTGCTTCAAGTAGTGTGTGCCCGTCTGTT
GTGTGACTCTGGTAACTAGAGATCCCTCAGACCCTTTTAGTCAGTGTGGAAAATCTCTAGCAGTGGCGCC
CGAACAGGGACTTGAAAGCGAAAGGGAAACCAGAGGAGCTCTCTCGACGCAGGACTCGGCTTGCTGAAGC
GCGCACGGCAAGAGGCGAGGGGCGGCGACTGGTGAGTACGCCAAAAATTTTGACTAGCGGAGGCTAGAAG
GAGAGAGATGGGTGCGAGAGCGTCAGTATTAAGCGGGGGAGAATTAGATCGCGATGGGAAAAAATTCGGT
TAAGGCCAGGGGGAAAGAAAAAATATAAATTAAAACATATAGTATGGGCAAGCAGGGAGCTAGAACGATT
CGCAGTTAATCCTGGCCTGTTAGAAACATCAGAAGGCTGTAGACAAATACTGGGACAGCTACAACCATCC
CTTCAGACAGGATCAGAAGAACTTAGATCATTATATAATACAGTAGCAACCCTCTATTGTGTGCATCAAA
GGATAGAGATAAAAGACACCAAGGAAGCTTTAGACAAGATAGAGGAAGAGCAAAACAAAAGTAAGACCAC
CGCACAGCAAGCGGCCGCTGATCTTCAGACCTGGAGGAGGAGATATGAGGGACAATTGGAGAAGTGAATT
ATATAAATATAAAGTAGTAAAAATTGAACCATTAGGAGTAGCACCCACCAAGGCAAAGAGAAGAGTGGTG
CAGAGAGAAAAAAGAGCAGTGGGAATAGGAGCTTTGTTCCTTGGGTTCTTGGGAGCAGCAGGAAGCACTA
TGGGCGCAGCGTCAATGACGCTGACGGTACAGGCCAGACAATTATTGTCTGGTATAGTGCAGCAGCAGAA
CAATTTGCTGAGGGCTATTGAGGCGCAACAGCATCTGTTGCAACTCACAGTCTGGGGCATCAAGCAGCTC
CAGGCAAGAATCCTGGCTGTGGAAAGATACCTAAAGGATCAACAGCTCCTGGGGATTTGGGGTTGCTCTG
GAAAACTCATTTGCACCACTGCTGTGCCTTGGAATGCTAGTTGGAGTAATAAATCTCTGGAACAGATTTG
GAATCACACGACCTGGATGGAGTGGGACAGAGAAATTAACAATTACACAAGCTTAATACACTCCTTAATT
GAAGAATCGCAAAACCAGCAAGAAAAGAATGAACAAGAATTATTGGAATTAGATAAATGGGCAAGTTTGT
GGAATTGGTTTAACATAACAAATTGGCTGTGGTATATAAAATTATTCATAATGATAGTAGGAGGCTTGGT
AGGTTTAAGAATAGTTTTTGCTGTACTTTCTATAGTGAATAGAGTTAGGCAGGGATATTCACCATTATCG
TTTCAGACCCACCTCCCAACCCCGAGGGGACCCATGCATTGCATCTCAATTAGTCAGCAACCAGGTGTGG
AAAGTCCCCAGGCTCCCCAGCAGGCAGAAGTATGCAAAGCATGCGTCTCAATTAGTCAGCAACCATAGTC
CCGCCCCTAACTCCGCCCATCCCGCCCCTAACTCCGCCCAGTTCCGCCCATTCTCCGCCCCATGGCTGAC
TAATTTTTTTTATTTATGCAGAGGCCGAGGCCGCCTCGGCCTCTGAGCTATTCCAGAAGTAGTGAGGAGG
CTTTTTTGGAGGCCTAGGCTTTTGCAAAAAGCTTTCTAGAGGTACCACCGGAGCTTACCATGACCGAGTA
CAAGCCCACGGTGCGCCTCGCCACCCGCGACGACGTCCCCAGGGCCGTACGCACCCTCGCCGCCGCGTTC
GCCGACTACCCCGCCACGCGCCACACCGTCGATCCGGACCGCCACATCGAGCGGGTCACCGAGCTGCAAG
AACTCTTCCTCACGCGCGTCGGGCTCGACATCGGCAAGGTGTGGGTCGCGGACGACGGCGCCGCCGTGGC
GGTCTGGACCACGCCGGAGAGCGTCGAAGCGGGGGCGGTGTTCGCCGAGATCGGCCCGCGCATGGCCGAG
TTGAGCGGTTCCCGGCTGGCCGCGCAGCAACAGATGGAAGGCCTCCTGGCGCCGCACCGGCCCAAGGAGC
CCGCGTGGTTCCTGGCCACCGTCGGCGTCTCGCCCGACCACCAGGGCAAGGGTCTGGGCAGCGCCGTCGT
GCTCCCCGGAGTGGAGGCGGCCGAGCGCGCCGGGGTGCCCGCCTTCCTGGAGACCTCCGCGCCCCGCAAC
CTCCCCTTCTACGAGCGGCTCGGCTTCACCGTCACCGCCGACGTCGAGGTGCCCGAAGGACCGCGCACCT
GGTGCATGACCCGCAAGCCCGGTGCCAGTTAACGAATTCTAGATCTTGAGACAAATGGCAGTATTCATCC
ACAATTTTAAAAGAAAAGGGGGGATTGGGGGGTACAGTGCAGGGGAAAGAATAGTAGACATAATAGCAAC
AGACATACAAACTAAAGAATTACAAAAACAAATTACAAAAATTCAAAATTTTCGGGTTTATTACAGGGAC
AGCAGAGATCCACTTTGGCGCCGGCTCGAGGCCTGCAGGTGCAAAGATGGATAAAGTTTTAAACAGAGAG
GAATCTTTGCAGCTAATGGACCTTCTAGGTCTTGAAAGGAGTGGGAATTGGCTCCGGTGCCCGTCAGTGG
GCAGAGCGCACATCGCCCACAGTCCCCGAGAAGTTGGGGGGAGGGGTCGGCAATTGAACCGGTGCCTAGA
GAAGGTGGCGCGGGGTAAACTGGGAAAGTGATGTCGTGTACTGGCTCCGCCTTTTTCCCGAGGGTGGGGG
AGAACCGTATATAAGTGCAGTAGTCGCCGTGAACGTTCTTTTTCGCAACGGGTTTGCCGCCAGAACACAG
GTAAGTGCCGTGTGTGGTTCCCGCGGGCCTGGCCTCTTTACGGGTTATGGCCCTTGCGTGCCTTGAATTA
CTTCCACCTGGCTGCAGTACGTGATTCTTGATCCCGAGCTTCGGGTTGGAAGTGGGTGGGAGAGTTCGAG
GCCTTGCGCTTAAGGAGCCCCTTCGCCTCGTGCTTGAGTTGAGGCCTGGCCTGGGCGCTGGGGCCGCCGC
GTGCGAATCTGGTGGCACCTTCGCGCCTGTCTCGCTGCTTTCGATAAGTCTCTAGCCATTTAAAATTTTT
GATGACCTGCTGCGACGCTTTTTTTCTGGCAAGATAGTCTTGTAAATGCGGGCCAAGATCTGCACACTGG
TATTTCGGTTTTTGGGGCCGCGGGCGGCGACGGGGCCCGTGCGTCCCAGCGCACATGTTCGGCGAGGCGG
GGCCTGCGAGCGCGGCCACCGAGAATCGGACGGGGGTAGTCTCAAGCTGGCCGGCCTGCTCTGGTGCCTG
GCCTCGCGCCGCCGTGTATCGCCCCGCCCTGGGCGGCAAGGCTGGCCCGGTCGGCACCAGTTGCGTGAGC
GGAAAGATGGCCGCTTCCCGGCCCTGCTGCAGGGAGCTCAAAATGGAGGACGCGGCGCTCGGGAGAGCGG
GCGGGTGAGTCACCCACACAAAGGAAAAGGGCCTTTCCGTCCTCAGCCGTCGCTTCATGTGACTCCACGG
AGTACCGGGCGCCGTCCAGGCACCTCGATTAGTTCTCGAGCTTTTGGAGTACGTCGTCTTTAGGTTGGGG
GGAGGGGTTTTATGCGATGGAGTTTCCCCACACTGAGTGGGTGGAGACTGAAGTTAGGCCAGCTTGGCAC
TTGATGTAATTCTCCTTGGAATTTGCCCTTTTTGAGTTTGGATCTTGGTTCATTCTCAAGCCTCAGACAG
TGGTTCAAAGTTTTTTTCTTCCATTTCAGGTGTCGTGAGGCTAGCACCGCCACCATGGAGCCTGCACCCG
CCCGATCTCCGAGGCCCCAGCAGGACCCCGCCCGGCCCCAGGAGCCCACCATGCCTCCCCCCGAGACCCC
CTCTGAAGGCCGCCAGCCCAGCCCCAGCCCCAGCCCTACAGAGCGAGCCCCCGCTTCGGAGGAGGAGTTC
CAGTTTCTGCGCTGCCAGCAATGCCAGGCGGAAGCCAAGTGCCCGAAGCTGCTGCCTTGTCTGCACACGC
TGTGCTCAGGATGCCTGGAGGCGTCGGGCATGCAGTGCCCCATCTGCCAGGCGCCCTGGCCCCTAGGTGC
AGACACACCCGCCCTGGATAACGTCTTTTTCGAGAGTCTGCAGCGGCGCCTGTCGGTGTACCGGCAGATT
GTGGATGCGCAGGCTGTGTGCACCCGCTGCAAAGAGTCGGCCGACTTCTGGTGCTTTGAGTGCGAGCAGC
TCCTCTGCGCCAAGTGCTTCGAGGCACACCAGTGGTTCCTCAAGCACGAGGCCCGGCCCCTAGCAGAGCT
GCGCAACCAGTCGGTGCGTGAGTTCCTGGACGGCACCCGCAAGACCAACAACATCTTCTGCTCCAACCCC
AACCACCGCACCCCTACGCTGACCAGCATCTACTGCCGAGGATGTTCCAAGCCGCTGTGCTGCTCGTGCG
CGCTCCTTGACAGCAGCCACAGTGAGCTCAAGTGCGACATCAGCGCAGAGATCCAGCAGCGACAGGAGGA
GCTGGACGCCATGACGCAGGCGCTGCAGGAGCAGGATAGTGCCTTTGGCGCGGTTCACGCGCAGATGCAC
GCGGCCGTCGGCCAGCTGGGCCGCGCGCGTGCCGAGACCGAGGAGCTGATCCGCGAGCGCGTGCGCCAGG
TGGTAGCTCACGTGCGGGCTCAGGAGCGCGAGCTGCTGGAGGCTGTGGACGCGCGGTACCAGCGCGACTA
CGAGGAGATGGCCAGTCGGCTGGGCCGCCTGGATGCTGTGCTGCAGCGCATCCGCACGGGCAGCGCGCTG
GTGCAGAGGATGAAGTGCTACGCCTCGGACCAGGAGGTGCTGGACATGCACGGTTTCCTGCGCCAGGCGC
TCTGCCGCCTGCGCCAGGAGGAGCCCCAGAGCCTGCAAGCTGCCGTGCGCACCGATGGCTTCGACGAGTT
CAAGGTGCGCCTGCAGGACCTCAGCTCTTGCATCACCCAGGGGAAAGATGCAGCTGTATCCAAGAAAGCC
AGCCCAGAGGCTGCCAGCACTCCCAGGGACCCTATTGACGTTGACCTGAGGAACGCGTTGTGGTAGTAAT
GAACTAGTCCGTAACTTGAAAGTATTTCGATTTCTTGGCTTTATATATCTTGTGGAAAGGACGAGCTGAA
CCATCAGGGTTTAATTCTACGCGTTAAGTCGACAATCAACCTCTGGATTACAAAATTTGTGAAAGATTGA
CTGGTATTCTTAACTATGTTGCTCCTTTTACGCTATGTGGATACGCTGCTTTAATGCCTTTGTATCATGC
TATTGCTTCCCGTATGGCTTTCATTTTCTCCTCCTTGTATAAATCCTGGTTGCTGTCTCTTTATGAGGAG
TTGTGGCCCGTTGTCAGGCAACGTGGCGTGGTGTGCACTGTGTTTGCTGACGCAACCCCCACTGGTTGGG
GCATTGCCACCACCTGTCAGCTCCTTTCCGGGACTTTCGCTTTCCCCCTCCCTATTGCCACGGCGGAACT
CATCGCCGCCTGCCTTGCCCGCTGCTGGACAGGGGCTCGGCTGTTGGGCACTGACAATTCCGTGGTGTTG
TCGGGGAAATCATCGTCCTTTCCTTGGCTGCTCGCCTGTGTTGCCACCTGGATTCTGCGCGGGACGTCCT
TCTGCTACGTCCCTTCGGCCCTCAATCCAGCGGACCTTCCTTCCCGCGGCCTGCTGCCGGCTCTGCGGCC
TCTTCCGCGTCTTCGCCTTCGCCCTCAGACGAGTCGGATCTCCCTTTGGGCCGCCTCCCCGCGTCGACTT
TAAGACCAATGACTTACAAGGCAGCTGTAGATCTTAGCCACTTTTTAAAAGAAAAGGGGGGACTGGAAGG
GCTAATTCACTCCCAACGAAGACAAGATCTGCTTTTTGCTTGTACTGGGTCTCTCTGGTTAGACCAGATC
TGAGCCTGGGAGCTCTCTGGCTAACTAGGGAACCCACTGCTTAAGCCTCAATAAAGCTTGCCTTGAGTGC
TTCAAGTAGTGTGTGCCCGTCTGTTGTGTGACTCTGGTAACTAGAGATCCCTCAGACCCTTTTAGTCAGT
GTGGAAAATCTCTAGCAGTACGTATAGTAGTTCATGTCATCTTATTATTCAGTATTTATAACTTGCAAAG
AAATGAATATCAGAGAGTGAGAGGAACTTGTTTATTGCAGCTTATAATGGTTACAAATAAAGCAATAGCA
TCACAAATTTCACAAATAAAGCATTTTTTTCACTGCATTCTAGTTGTGGTTTGTCCAAACTCATCAATGT
ATCTTATCATGTCTGGCTCTAGCTATCCCGCCCCTAACTCCGCCCATCCCGCCCCTAACTCCGCCCAGTT
CCGCCCATTCTCCGCCCCATGGCTGACTAATTTTTTTTATTTATGCAGAGGCCGAGGCCGCCTCGGCCTC
TGAGCTATTCCAGAAGTAGTGAGGAGGCTTTTTTGGAGGCCTAGGGACGTACCCAATTCGCCCTATAGTG
AGTCGTATTACGCGCGCTCACTGGCCGTCGTTTTACAACGTCGTGACTGGGAAAACCCTGGCGTTACCCA
ACTTAATCGCCTTGCAGCACATCCCCCTTTCGCCAGCTGGCGTAATAGCGAAGAGGCCCGCACCGATCGC
CCTTCCCAACAGTTGCGCAGCCTGAATGGCGAATGGG
[124 nt withheld, positions 6968-7091]
C
[91 nt withheld, positions 7093-7183]
A
[49 nt withheld, positions 7185-7233]
CCTTTGACGTTGGAGTCCACGTTCTTT
[37 nt withheld, positions 7261-7297]
ACCCTATCTCGGTCTATTCTTTTGATTTATAAGGGATTTTGCCGATTTCGGCCTATTGGTTAAAAAATGA
GCTGATTTAACAAAAATTTAACGCGAATTTTAACAAAATATTAACGCTTACAATTTAGGTGGCACTTTTC
GGGGAAATGTGCGCGGAACCCCTATTTGTTTATTTTTCTAAATACATTCAAATATGTATCCGCTCATGAG
ACAATAACCCTGATAAATGCTTCAATAATATTGAAAAAGGAAGAGTATGAGTATTCAACATTTCCGTGTC
GCCCTTATTCCCTTTTTTGCGGCATTTTGCCTTCCTGTTTTTGCTCACCCAGAAACGCTGGTGAAAGTAA
AAGATGCTGAAGATCAGTTGGGTGCACGAGTGGGTTACATCGAACTGGATCTCAACAGCGGTAAGATCCT
TGAGAGTTTTCGCCCCGAAGAACGTTTTCCAATGATGAGCACTTTTAAAGTTCTGCTATGTGGCGCGGTA
TTATCCCGTATTGACGCCGGGCAAGAGCAACTCGGTCGCCGCATACACTATTCTCAGAATGACTTGGTTG
AGTACTCACCAGTCACAGAAAAGCATCTTACGGATGGCATGACAGTAAGAGAATTATGCAGTGCTGCCAT
AACCATGAGTGATAACACTGCGGCCAACTTACTTCTGACAACGATCGGAGGACCGAAGGAGCTAACCGCT
TTTTTGCACAACATGGGGGATCATGTAACTCGCCTTGATCGTTGGGAACCGGAGCTGAATGAAGCCATAC
CAAACGACGAGCGTGACACCACGATGCCTGTAGCAATGGCAACAACGTTGCGCAAACTATTAACTGGCGA
ACTACTTACTCTAGCTTCCCGGCAACAATTAATAGACTGGATGGAGGCGGATAAAGTTGCAGGACCACTT
CTGCGCTCGGCCCTTCCGGCTGGCTGGTTTATTGCTGATAAATCTGGAGCCGGTGAGCGTGGGTCTCGCG
GTATCATTGCAGCACTGGGGCCAGATGGTAAGCCCTCCCGTATCGTAGTTATCTACACGACGGGGAGTCA
GGCAACTATGGATGAACGAAATAGACAGATCGCTGAGATAGGTGCCTCACTGATTAAGCATTGGTAACTG
TCAGACCAAGTTTACTCATATATACTTTAGATTGATTTAAAACTTCATTTTTAATTTAAAAGGATCTAGG
TGAAGATCCTTTTTGATAATCTCATGACCAAAATCCCTTAACGTGAGTTTTCGTTCCACTGAGCGTCAGA
CCCCGTAGAAAAGATCAAAGGATCTTCTTGAGATCCTTTTTTTCTGCGCGTAATCTGCTGCTTGCAAACA
AAAAAACCACCGCTACCAGCGGTGGTTTGTTTGCCGGATCAAGAGCTACCAACTCTTTTTCCGAAGGTAA
CTGGCTTCAGCAGAGCGCAGATACCAAATACTGTTCTTCTAGTGTAGCCGTAGTTAGGCCACCACTTCAA
GAACTCTGTAGCACCGCCTACATACCTCGCTCTGCTAATCCTGTTACCAGTGGCTGCTGCCAGTGGCGAT
AAGTCGTGTCTTACCGGGTTGGACTCAAGACGATAGTTACCGGATAAGGCGCAGCGGTCGGGCTGAACGG
GGGGTTCGTGCACACAGCCCAGCTTGGAGCGAACGACCTACACCGAACTGAGATACCTACAGCGTGAGCT
ATGAGAAAGCGCCACGCTTCCCGAAGGGAGAAAGGCGGACAGGTATCCGGTAAGCGGCAGGGTCGGAACA
GGAGAGCGCACGAGGGAGCTTCCAGGGGGAAACGCCTGGTATCTTTATAGTCCTGTCGGGTTTCGCCACC
TCTGACTTGAGCGTCGATTTTTGTGATGCTCGTCAGGGGGGCGGAGCCTATGGAAAAACGCCAGCAACGC
GGCCTTTTTACGGTTCCTGGCCTTTTGCTGGCCTTTTGCTCACATGTTCTTTCCTGCGTTATCCCCTGAT
TCTGTGGATAACCGTATTACCGCCTTTGAGTGAGCTGATACCGCTCGCCGCAGCCGAACGACCGAGCGCA
GCGAGTCAGTGAGCGAGGAAGCGGAAGAGCGCCCAATACGCAAACCGCCTCTCCCCGCGCGTTGGCCGAT
TCATTAATGCAGCTGGCACGACAGGTTTCCCGACTGGAAAGCGGGCAGTGAGCGCAACGCAATTAATGTG
AGTTAGCTCACTCATTAGGCACCCCAGGCTTTACACTTTATGCTTCCGGCTCGTATGTTGTGTGGAATTG
TGAGCGGATAACAATTTCACACAGGAAACAGCTATGACCATGATTACGCCAAGCGCGCAATTAACCCTCA
CTAAAGGGAACAAAAGCTGGAGCTGCAAGC
Features (pLannotate 1.2.2; 31 found; start..end, strand, type, name):
      5..231     +  promoter       RSV promoter: Rous sarcoma virus enhancer/promoter
    232..412     +  LTR            5' LTR (truncated): truncated 5' long terminal repeat (LTR) from HIV-1
    459..584     +  misc_feature   HIV-1 Ψ: packaging signal of human immunodeficiency virus type 1
    568..931     +  CDS            HIV-1 gag (fragment): gag protein from human immunodeficiency virus 1; gag
   1077..1310    +  misc_feature   RRE: The Rev response element (RRE) of HIV-1 allows for Rev-dependent mRNA export from the nucleus to the cytoplasm.
   1687..1713    +  CDS            Rev (fragment): human immunodeficiency virus 1 (HIV-1) Rev protein; rev; enhances nuclear export of unspliced and incompletely spliced viral mRNAs
   1720..1743    +  promoter       SV40 promoter (fragment): SV40 early promoter
   1744..1815    +  promoter       SV40 promoter (fragment): SV40 enhancer and early promoter
   1839..1974    +  rep_origin     SV40 ori: SV40 origin of replication
   2020..2616    +  CDS            PuroR (fragment): puromycin N-acetyltransferase; pac from Streptomyces; confers resistance to puromycin
   2665..2782    +  misc_feature   cPPT/CTS: central polypurine tract and central termination sequence of HIV-1
   2847..2913    +  CDS            small t antigen (fragment): SV40 (simian virus 40) small t antigen
   2920..4098    +  promoter       EF-1α promoter: strong constitutive promoter for human elongation factor EF-1α
   4115..5368    +  CDS            PML (fragment): PML_HUMAN - Also known as MYL, PP8675, RNF71, TRIM19. Experimental evidence at protein level: Swiss-Prot protein existence level 1. Exhibits antiviral activity against both DNA and RNA viruses. The antiviral activity can involve one or several isoform(s) and can be enhanced by the permanent PML-NB-associated protein DAXX or by the recruitment of p53/TP53 within these structures. Isoform PML-4 restricts varicella zoster virus (VZV) via sequestration of virion capsids in PML-NBs thereby preventing their nuclear egress and inhibiting formation of infectious virus particles. The sumoylated isoform
   5399..5452    +  promoter       U6 promoter (fragment): RNA polymerase III promoter for human U6 snRNA
   5494..6082    +  misc_feature   WPRE: woodchuck hepatitis virus posttranscriptional regulatory element
   6133..6152    +  misc_feature   cPPT/CTS (fragment): central polypurine tract and central termination sequence of HIV-1
   6154..6387    +  LTR            3' LTR (ΔU3): self-inactivating 3' long terminal repeat (LTR) from HIV-1
   6465..6586    +  polyA_signal   SV40 poly(A) signal: SV40 polyadenylation signal
   6626..6761    +  rep_origin     SV40 ori: SV40 origin of replication
   6782..6800    -  promoter       T7 promoter: promoter for bacteriophage T7 RNA polymerase
   6808..6963    +  CDS            lacZα (fragment): LacZα fragment of β-galactosidase; lacZ fragment
   6968..7396    +  rep_origin     f1 ori (sequence partly withheld): f1 bacteriophage origin of replication; arrow indicates direction of (+) strand synthesis
   7449..7553    +  promoter       AmpR promoter: bla
   7554..8414    +  CDS            AmpR: β-lactamase; bla; confers resistance to ampicillin, carbenicillin, and related antibiotics
   8585..9173    +  rep_origin     ori: high-copy-number ColE1/pMB1/pBR322/pUC origin of replication
   9356..9448    +  CDS            lacI (fragment): lac repressor; lacI; The lac repressor binds to the lac operator to inhibit transcription in E. coli. This inhibition can be relieved by adding lactose or isopropyl-β-D-thiogalactopyranoside (IPTG).
   9461..9482    +  protein_bind   CAP binding site: CAP binding activates transcription in the presence of cAMP. E. coli catabolite activator protein
   9497..9527    +  promoter       lac promoter: promoter for the E. coli lac operon
   9535..9551    +  protein_bind   lac operator: The lac repressor binds to the lac operator to inhibit transcription in E. coli. This inhibition can be relieved by adding lactose or isopropyl-β-D-thiogalactopyranoside (IPTG). lac repressor encoded by lacI
   9596..9614    +  promoter       T3 promoter: promoter for bacteriophage T3 RNA polymerase
