[The description below was written by a language model from this plasmid's Addgene catalogue record and pLannotate feature annotations shown in this document.]
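Description:
TFORF2505 is a lentiviral mammalian expression plasmid built on the pLX_TRC317 backbone and carrying a human PML (TRIM19) open reading frame. It belongs to a barcoded transcription factor ORF collection. In bacteria it is maintained through a high-copy ColE1/pUC-type origin and selected with ampicillin via the β-lactamase gene. An f1 origin and remnants of a lac/T7/T3 cloning region are also annotated in the backbone. The depositor notes a risk of plasmid recombination, which is common in constructs with repeated LTRs.

The viral portion has a third-generation, self-inactivating layout. An RSV promoter drives a truncated HIV-1 5' LTR, followed by the Ψ packaging signal with a gag fragment, the RRE for Rev-dependent export of the genomic RNA, a cPPT/CTS element, and a ΔU3 3' LTR followed by an SV40 poly(A) signal. Two expression units sit between the LTRs. An SV40 early promoter/origin drives puromycin N-acetyltransferase for selecting transduced cells. Downstream, the strong constitutive EF-1α promoter drives the PML ORF, and a WPRE after it enhances transcript stability and expression.

The insert is listed as about 1.4 kb, and the annotation matches it only as a fragment of the PML reference protein, consistent with a shorter isoform given the transcript accessions in the depositor comments. The ORF was made by gene synthesis. According to the record, each construct in the collection carries a unique 24-bp barcode. That barcode is not annotated in the feature table, so its position cannot be stated. The construct is intended for PML overexpression, alone or in pooled screens where barcodes identify the delivered factor, as in directed differentiation studies.
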