Addgene plasmid #142950: TFORF2505
Purpose: Lentiviral vector for overexpressing transcription factor ORFs with unique 24-bp barcodes. Barcodes facilitate identification of transcription factors in pooled screens.
Depositing lab: Feng Zhang. Depositing organization: Broad Institute. Publication: A transcription factor atlas of directed differentiation. Joung J, Ma S, Tay T, Geiger-Schuller KR, Kirchgatterer PC, Verdine VK, Guo B, Arias-Garcia MA, Allen WE, Singh A, Kuksenko O, Abudayyeh OO, Gootenberg JS, Fu Z, Macrae RK, Buenrostro JD, Regev A, Zhang F. Cell. 2023 Jan 5;186(1):209-229.e26. doi: 10.1016/j.cell.2022.11.026. PubMed 36608654.
Backbone
  Vector backbone: pLX_TRC317
  Backbone manufacturer: Broad Institute Genetic Perturbation Platform
  Backbone size w/o insert (bp): 8264
  Vector type: Mammalian Expression, Lentiviral
  Selectable markers: Puromycin
Growth in bacteria
  Bacterial resistance: Ampicillin, 100 μg/mL
  Growth temperature: 30°C
  Growth strain: NEB Stable
  Copy number: High Copy
Gene/Insert
  Gene/Insert name: PML
  Species: H. sapiens (human)
  Insert size (bp): 1373
  Entrez Gene: PML (a.k.a. MYL, PP8675, RNF71, TRIM19)
  Promoter: EF1a
  Cloning method: Unknown
  Sequencing primers: 5′ GGGTGGAGACTGAAGTTAGGCCAG; 3′ CACATAGCGTAAAAGGAGCAACATAG
Terms and licenses: Academic/Nonprofit Terms; Industry Terms: Not Available to Industry
Depositor comments: NM_033246,ENST00000567543,ENST00000359928 . The transcription factor ORF portion of this plasmid was synthesized by Genewiz. Please test multiple small colonies in case of plasmid recombination. To make this collection available in a timely manner, a portion of this collection was not fully sequenced by Addgene. If an Addgene verified full plasmid sequence is not available, please contact us prior to placing an order to request the full sequence.
How to cite: TFORF2505 was a gift from Feng Zhang (Addgene plasmid # 142950 ; http://n2t.net/addgene:142950 ; RRID:Addgene_142950)
