>Addgene plasmid #142950 | TFORF2505 | depositor partial sequence | sequence record 280988 | Insert
ACCGCCACCATGGAGCCTGCACCCGCCCGATCTCCGAGGCCCCAGCAGGACCCCGCCCGGCCCCAGGAGC
CCACCATGCCTCCCCCCGAGACCCCCTCTGAAGGCCGCCAGCCCAGCCCCAGCCCCAGCCCTACAGAGCG
AGCCCCCGCTTCGGAGGAGGAGTTCCAGTTTCTGCGCTGCCAGCAATGCCAGGCGGAAGCCAAGTGCCCG
AAGCTGCTGCCTTGTCTGCACACGCTGTGCTCAGGATGCCTGGAGGCGTCGGGCATGCAGTGCCCCATCT
GCCAGGCGCCCTGGCCCCTAGGTGCAGACACACCCGCCCTGGATAACGTCTTTTTCGAGAGTCTGCAGCG
GCGCCTGTCGGTGTACCGGCAGATTGTGGATGCGCAGGCTGTGTGCACCCGCTGCAAAGAGTCGGCCGAC
TTCTGGTGCTTTGAGTGCGAGCAGCTCCTCTGCGCCAAGTGCTTCGAGGCACACCAGTGGTTCCTCAAGC
ACGAGGCCCGGCCCCTAGCAGAGCTGCGCAACCAGTCGGTGCGTGAGTTCCTGGACGGCACCCGCAAGAC
CAACAACATCTTCTGCTCCAACCCCAACCACCGCACCCCTACGCTGACCAGCATCTACTGCCGAGGATGT
TCCAAGCCGCTGTGCTGCTCGTGCGCGCTCCTTGACAGCAGCCACAGTGAGCTCAAGTGCGACATCAGCG
CAGAGATCCAGCAGCGACAGGAGGAGCTGGACGCCATGACGCAGGCGCTGCAGGAGCAGGATAGTGCCTT
TGGCGCGGTTCACGCGCAGATGCACGCGGCCGTCGGCCAGCTGGGCCGCGCGCGTGCCGAGACCGAGGAG
CTGATCCGCGAGCGCGTGCGCCAGGTGGTAGCTCACGTGCGGGCTCAGGAGCGCGAGCTGCTGGAGGCTG
TGGACGCGCGGTACCAGCGCGACTACGAGGAGATGGCCAGTCGGCTGGGCCGCCTGGATGCTGTGCTGCA
GCGCATCCGCACGGGCAGCGCGCTGGTGCAGAGGATGAAGTGCTACGCCTCGGACCAGGAGGTGCTGGAC
ATGCACGGTTTCCTGCGCCAGGCGCTCTGCCGCCTGCGCCAGGAGGAGCCCCAGAGCCTGCAAGCTGCCG
TGCGCACCGATGGCTTCGACGAGTTCAAGGTGCGCCTGCAGGACCTCAGCTCTTGCATCACCCAGGGGAA
AGATGCAGCTGTATCCAAGAAAGCCAGCCCAGAGGCTGCCAGCACTCCCAGGGACCCTATTGACGTTGAC
CTGAGGAACGCGTTGTGGTAGTAATGAACTAGTCCGTAACTTGAAAGTATTTCGATTTCTTGGCTTTATA
TATCTTGTGGAAAGGACGAGCTGAACCATCAGGGTTTAATTCT
