>Addgene plasmid #142950 | TFORF2505 | depositor partial sequence | sequence record 280989 | Barcode
GCTGAACCATCAGGGTTTAATTCT
